>Addgene plasmid #194299 | pET29_LuxSit_i | addgene full sequence | sequence record 387320 | Addgene NGS Result
ATCCGGATATAGTTCCTCCTTTCAGCAAAAAACCCCTCAAGACCCGTTTAGAGGCCCCAAGGGGTTATGC
TAGTTATTGCTCAGCGGTGGCAGCAGCCAACTCAGCTTCCTTTCGGGCTTTGTTAGCAGCCGGATCTCAG
TGGTGGTGGTGGTGCTCGAGTTAGCCGGTCGGATTGATATGCACACGAACTTCGGTCACACGATTGCCAC
GAAAATGCCAATGATGGGTCAAATCTACGGTATGTTTCTGGCCATTATGGGTCGCGTGCAACTGCACATG
CACTTCCACGGTATCGCCACGTACTTCCAGGCTCTTAATTTCACGCTGCGCATCTTTACTGGTGCTAAAC
AGACGTTCAAACCATTCACGAAATTCTTCACGGCTGGTAAAGGTAACGCCATCCCACAGATGAATTGTCA
CGCCCGGATGAAACAGGCTCGCAGCGGTATCCGCATCGCCGCTATCCAGCGCTTCATAAAAACGACGCAG
AAACTGACGAATCTGTTCTTCGCTCATTCCTTGGAAGTACAAGTTCTCGCTACCGCTACCATGGTGATGG
TGGTGATGGCTACCCATATGTATATCTCCTTCTTAAAGTTAAACAAAATTATTTCTAGAGGGGAATTGTT
ATCCGCTCACAATTCCCCTATAGTGAGTCGTATTAATTTCGCGGGATCGAGATCGATCTCGATCCTCTAC
GCCGGACGCATCGTGGCCGGCATCACCGGCGCCACAGGTGCGGTTGCTGGCGCCTATATCGCCGACATCA
CCGATGGGGAAGATCGGGCTCGCCACTTCGGGCTCATGAGCGCTTGTTTCGGCGTGGGTATGGTGGCAGG
CCCCGTGGCCGGGGGACTGTTGGGCGCCATCTCCTTGCATGCACCATTCCTTGCGGCGGCGGTGCTCAAC
GGCCTCAACCTACTACTGGGCTGCTTCCTAATGCAGGAGTCGCATAAGGGAGAGCGTCGAGATCCCGGAC
ACCATCGAATGGCGCAAAACCTTTCGCGGTATGGCATGATAGCGCCCGGAAGAGAGTCAATTCAGGGTGG
TGAATGTGAAACCAGTAACGTTATACGATGTCGCAGAGTATGCCGGTGTCTCTTATCAGACCGTTTCCCG
CGTGGTGAACCAGGCCAGCCACGTTTCTGCGAAAACGCGGGAAAAAGTGGAAGCGGCGATGGCGGAGCTG
AATTACATTCCCAACCGCGTGGCACAACAACTGGCGGGCAAACAGTCGTTGCTGATTGGCGTTGCCACCT
CCAGTCTGGCCCTGCACGCGCCGTCGCAAATTGTCGCGGCGATTAAATCTCGCGCCGATCAACTGGGTGC
CAGCGTGGTGGTGTCGATGGTAGAACGAAGCGGCGTCGAAGCCTGTAAAGCGGCGGTGCACAATCTTCTC
GCGCAACGCGTCAGTGGGCTGATCATTAACTATCCGCTGGATGACCAGGATGCCATTGCTGTGGAAGCTG
CCTGCACTAATGTTCCGGCGTTATTTCTTGATGTCTCTGACCAGACACCCATCAACAGTATTATTTTCTC
CCATGAAGACGGTACGCGACTGGGCGTGGAGCATCTGGTCGCATTGGGTCACCAGCAAATCGCGCTGTTA
GCGGGCCCATTAAGTTCTGTCTCGGCGCGTCTGCGTCTGGCTGGCTGGCATAAATATCTCACTCGCAATC
AAATTCAGCCGATAGCGGAACGGGAAGGCGACTGGAGTGCCATGTCCGGTTTTCAACAAACCATGCAAAT
GCTGAATGAGGGCATCGTTCCCACTGCGATGCTGGTTGCCAACGATCAGATGGCGCTGGGCGCAATGCGC
GCCATTACCGAGTCCGGGCTGCGCGTTGGTGCGGACATCTCGGTAGTGGGATACGACGATACCGAAGACA
GCTCATGTTATATCCCGCCGTTAACCACCATCAAACAGGATTTTCGCCTGCTGGGGCAAACCAGCGTGGA
CCGCTTGCTGCAACTCTCTCAGGGCCAGGCGGTGAAGGGCAATCAGCTGTTGCCCGTCTCACTGGTGAAA
AGAAAAACCACCCTGGCGCCCAATACGCAAACCGCCTCTCCCCGCGCGTTGGCCGATTCATTAATGCAGC
TGGCACGACAGGTTTCCCGACTGGAAAGCGGGCAGTGAGCGCAACGCAATTAATGTAAGTTAGCTCACTC
ATTAGGCACCGGGATCTCGACCGATGCCCTTGAGAGCCTTCAACCCAGTCAGCTCCTTCCGGTGGGCGCG
GGGCATGACTATCGTCGCCGCACTTATGACTGTCTTCTTTATCATGCAACTCGTAGGACAGGTGCCGGCA
GCGCTCTGGGTCATTTTCGGCGAGGACCGCTTTCGCTGGAGCGCGACGATGATCGGCCTGTCGCTTGCGG
TATTCGGAATCTTGCACGCCCTCGCTCAAGCCTTCGTCACTGGTCCCGCCACCAAACGTTTCGGCGAGAA
GCAGGCCATTATCGCCGGCATGGCGGCCCCACGGGTGCGCATGATCGTGCTCCTGTCGTTGAGGACCCGG
CTAGGCTGGCGGGGTTGCCTTACTGGTTAGCAGAATGAATCACCGATACGCGAGCGAACGTGAAGCGACT
GCTGCTGCAAAACGTCTGCGACCTGAGCAACAACATGAATGGTCTTCGGTTTCCGTGTTTCGTAAAGTCT
GGAAACGCGGAAGTCAGCGCCCTGCACCATTATGTTCCGGATCTGCATCGCAGGATGCTGCTGGCTACCC
TGTGGAACACCTACATCTGTATTAACGAAGCGCTGGCATTGACCCTGAGTGATTTTTCTCTGGTCCCGCC
GCATCCATACCGCCAGTTGTTTACCCTCACAACGTTCCAGTAACCGGGCATGTTCATCATCAGTAACCCG
TATCGTGAGCATCCTCTCTCGTTTCATCGGTATCATTACCCCCATGAACAGAAATCCCCCTTACACGGAG
GCATCAGTGACCAAACAGGAAAAAACCGCCCTTAACATGGCCCGCTTTATCAGAAGCCAGACATTAACGC
TTCTGGAGAAACTCAACGAGCTGGACGCGGATGAACAGGCAGACATCTGTGAATCGCTTCACGACCACGC
TGATGAGCTTTACCGCAGCTGCCTCGCGCGTTTCGGTGATGACGGTGAAAACCTCTGACACATGCAGCTC
CCGGAGACGGTCACAGCTTGTCTGTAAGCGGATGCCGGGAGCAGACAAGCCCGTCAGGGCGCGTCAGCGG
GTGTTGGCGGGTGTCGGGGCGCAGCCATGACCCAGTCACGTAGCGATAGCGGAGTGTATACTGGCTTAAC
TATGCGGCATCAGAGCAGATTGTACTGAGAGTGCACCATTGCGGTGTGAAATACCGCACAGATGCGTAAG
GAGAAAATACCGCATCAGGCGCTCTTCCGCTTCCTCGCTCACTGACTCGCTGCGCTCGGTCGTTCGGCTG
CGGCGAGCGGTATCAGCTCACTCAAAGGCGGTAATACGGTTATCCACAGAATCAGGGGATAACGCAGGAA
AGAACATGTGAGCAAAAGGCCAGCAAAAGGCCAGGAACCGTAAAAAGGCCGCGTTGCTGGCGTTTTTCCA
TAGGCTCCGCCCCCCTGACGAGCATCACAAAAATCGACGCTCAAGTCAGAGGTGGCGAAACCCGACAGGA
CTATAAAGATACCAGGCGTTTCCCCCTGGAAGCTCCCTCGTGCGCTCTCCTGTTCCGACCCTGCCGCTTA
CCGGATACCTGTCCGCCTTTCTCCCTTCGGGAAGCGTGGCGCTTTCTCATAGCTCACGCTGTAGGTATCT
CAGTTCGGTGTAGGTCGTTCGCTCCAAGCTGGGCTGTGTGCACGAACCCCCCGTTCAGCCCGACCGCTGC
GCCTTATCCGGTAACTATCGTCTTGAGTCCAACCCGGTAAGACACGACTTATCGCCACTGGCAGCAGCCA
CTGGTAACAGGATTAGCAGAGCGAGGTATGTAGGCGGTGCTACAGAGTTCTTGAAGTGGTGGCCTAACTA
CGGCTACACTAGAAGGACAGTATTTGGTATCTGCGCTCTGCTGAAGCCAGTTACCTTCGGAAAAAGAGTT
GGTAGCTCTTGATCCGGCAAACAAACCACCGCTGGTAGCGGTGGTTTTTTTGTTTGCAAGCAGCAGATTA
CGCGCAGAAAAAAAGGATCTCAAGAAGATCCTTTGATCTTTTCTACGGGGTCTGACGCTCAGTGGAACGA
AAACTCACGTTAAGGGATTTTGGTCATGAACAATAAAACTGTCTGCTTACATAAACAGTAATACAAGGGG
TGTTATGAGCCATATTCAACGGGAAACGTCTTGCTCTAGGCCGCGATTAAATTCCAACATGGATGCTGAT
TTATATGGGTATAAATGGGCTCGCGATAATGTCGGGCAATCAGGTGCGACAATCTATCGATTGTATGGGA
AGCCCGATGCGCCAGAGTTGTTTCTGAAACATGGCAAAGGTAGCGTTGCCAATGATGTTACAGATGAGAT
GGTCAGACTAAACTGGCTGACGGAATTTATGCCTCTTCCGACCATCAAGCATTTTATCCGTACTCCTGAT
GATGCATGGTTACTCACCACTGCGATCCCCGGGAAAACAGCATTCCAGGTATTAGAAGAATATCCTGATT
CAGGTGAAAATATTGTTGATGCGCTGGCAGTGTTCCTGCGCCGGTTGCATTCGATTCCTGTTTGTAATTG
TCCTTTTAACAGCGATCGCGTATTTCGTCTCGCTCAGGCGCAATCACGAATGAATAACGGTTTGGTTGAT
GCGAGTGATTTTGATGACGAGCGTAATGGCTGGCCTGTTGAACAAGTCTGGAAAGAAATGCATAAACTTT
TGCCATTCTCACCGGATTCAGTCGTCACTCATGGTGATTTCTCACTTGATAACCTTATTTTTGACGAGGG
GAAATTAATAGGTTGTATTGATGTTGGACGAGTCGGAATCGCAGACCGATACCAGGATCTTGCCATCCTA
TGGAACTGCCTCGGTGAGTTTTCTCCTTCATTACAGAAACGGCTTTTTCAAAAATATGGTATTGATAATC
CTGATATGAATAAATTGCAGTTTCATTTGATGCTCGATGAGTTTTTCTAAGAATTAATTCATGAGCGGAT
ACATATTTGAATGTATTTAGAAAAATAAACAAATAGGGGTTCCGCGCACATTTCCCCGAAAAGTGCCACC
TAAATTGTAAGCGTTAATATTTTGTTAAAATTCGCGTTAAATTTTTGTTAAATCAGCTCATTTTTTAACC
AATAGGCCGAAATCGGCAAAATCCCTTATAAATCAAAAGAATAGACCGAGATAGGGT
[37 nt withheld, positions 5308-5344]
AAAGAACGTGGACTCCAACGTCAAAGG
[49 nt withheld, positions 5372-5420]
T
[91 nt withheld, positions 5422-5512]
G
[124 nt withheld, positions 5514-5637]
CCCATTCGCCA
Features (pLannotate 1.2.2; 17 found; start..end, strand, type, name):
     26..73      -  terminator     T7 terminator: transcription terminator for bacteriophage T7 RNA polymerase
     81..130     -  CDS            SET1 (fragment): solubility-enhancement tag derived from T7 phage gene 10B
    585..607     -  RBS            RBS: efficient ribosome binding site from bacteriophage T7 gene 10 (Olins and Rangwala, 1989)
    622..646     -  protein_bind   lac operator: The lac repressor binds to the lac operator to inhibit transcription in E. coli. This inhibition can be relieved by adding lactose or isopropyl-β-D-thiogalactopyranoside (IPTG). lac repressor encoded by lacI
    647..665     -  promoter       T7 promoter: promoter for bacteriophage T7 RNA polymerase
    691..970     +  CDS            TcR (fragment): tetracycline efflux protein; tet; confers resistance to tetracycline
    978..1055    +  promoter       lacI promoter: lacI
   1056..2138    +  CDS            lacI: lac repressor; lacI; The lac repressor binds to the lac operator to inhibit transcription in E. coli. This inhibition can be relieved by adding lactose or isopropyl-β-D-thiogalactopyranoside (IPTG).
   2151..2172    +  protein_bind   CAP binding site: CAP binding activates transcription in the presence of cAMP. E. coli catabolite activator protein
   2187..2478    +  CDS            TcR (fragment): tetracycline efflux protein; tet; confers resistance to tetracycline
   2550..2930    -  CDS            YPB1_ECOLX: Protein predicted: Swiss-Prot protein existence level 4. From Escherichia coli.
   2947..3138    +  CDS            rop: Rop protein, which maintains plasmids at low copy number; rop
   3240..3379    +  misc_feature   bom: basis of mobility region from pBR322
   3565..4153    -  rep_origin     ori: high-copy-number ColE1/pMB1/pBR322/pUC origin of replication
   4275..5090    +  CDS            KanR: aminoglycoside phosphotransferase; aph(3')-Ia; confers resistance to kanamycin in bacteria or G418 (Geneticin®) in eukaryotes
   5099..5156    -  promoter       AmpR promoter (fragment): bla
   5209..5637    -  rep_origin     f1 ori (sequence partly withheld): f1 bacteriophage origin of replication; arrow indicates direction of (+) strand synthesis
