[The description below was written by a language model from this plasmid's Addgene catalogue record and pLannotate feature annotations shown in this document.]
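Description:
pET29_LuxSit_i is a bacterial expression plasmid built on the pET29 backbone for producing LuxSit-i, a synthetic, computationally designed (de novo) luciferase, in E. coli. The catalogue lists a backbone of about 5.4 kb, a 417 bp insert and a total size of about 5.8 kb, whereas the sequenced record used for annotation is 5,648 nt. The plasmid is selected with kanamycin through the KanR aminoglycoside phosphotransferase gene. It replicates from a ColE1/pBR322-type origin accompanied by the rop gene and the bom mobility region, an arrangement that normally keeps copy number modest, although the record gives copy number as unknown. An f1 phage origin is also present. The short TcR fragments, the partial AmpR promoter and a predicted E. coli open reading frame appear to be pBR322-derived backbone remnants rather than functional parts.

The expression cassette lies on the reverse strand and follows the standard pET layout: a T7 promoter immediately followed by a lac operator, the strong T7 gene 10 ribosome binding site, and a T7 terminator. The automated annotation did not label the luciferase itself, which is unsurprising for a novel designed protein, but the unannotated gap between the RBS and the terminator is about the right size to hold the 417 bp insert. A short hit to a T7 gene 10B-derived solubility tag sits just before the terminator, and it is unclear whether it is part of the expressed protein. No affinity tags are recorded. The plasmid-borne lacI gene supplies repressor to hold the promoter off until IPTG induction in a host that provides T7 RNA polymerase. The stated use is recombinant bacterial expression of LuxSit-i.
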