Addgene plasmid #194299: pET29_LuxSit_i
Purpose: Bacterial expression of the de novo luciferase, LuxSit-i
Depositing lab: David Baker & Andy Yeh. Depositing organization: University of Washington. Publication: De novo design of luciferases using deep learning. Yeh AH, Norn C, Kipnis Y, Tischer D, Pellock SJ, Evans D, Ma P, Lee GR, Zhang JZ, Anishchenko I, Coventry B, Cao L, Dauparas J, Halabiya S, DeWitt M, Carter L, Houk KN, Baker D. Nature. 2023 Feb;614(7949):774-780. doi: 10.1038/s41586-023-05696-3. Epub 2023 Feb 22. PubMed 36813896.
Backbone
  Vector backbone: pET29
  Backbone size w/o insert (bp): 5400
  Total vector size (bp): 5800
  Modifications to backbone: none
  Vector type: Bacterial Expression
Growth in bacteria
  Bacterial resistance: Kanamycin, 50 μg/mL
  Growth temperature: 37°C
  Growth strain: DH5alpha
  Copy number: Unknown
Gene/Insert
  Gene/Insert name: LuxSit-i
  Species: Synthetic
  Insert size (bp): 417
Terms and licenses: Academic/Nonprofit Terms; Industry Terms: Not Available to Industry
How to cite: pET29_LuxSit_i was a gift from David Baker & Andy Yeh (Addgene plasmid # 194299 ; http://n2t.net/addgene:194299 ; RRID:Addgene_194299)
