>Addgene plasmid #194299 | pET29_LuxSit_i | depositor partial sequence | sequence record 377089 | pET29_LuxSit_i sequence 417 bps
ATGGGTAGCCATCACCACCATCACCATGGTAGCGGTAGCGAGAACTTGTACTTCCAAGGAATGAGCGAAG
AACAGATTCGTCAGTTTCTGCGTCGTTTTTATGAAGCGCTGGATAGCGGCGATGCGGATACCGCTGCGAG
CCTGTTTCATCCGGGCGTGACAATTCATCTGTGGGATGGCGTTACCTTTACCAGCCGTGAAGAATTTCGT
GAATGGTTTGAACGTCTGTTTAGCACCAGTAAAGATGCGCAGCGTGAAATTAAGAGCCTGGAAGTACGTG
GCGATACCGTGGAAGTGCATGTGCAGTTGCACGCGACCCATAATGGCCAGAAACATACCGTAGATTTGAC
CCATCATTGGCATTTTCGTGGCAATCGTGTGACCGAAGTTCGTGTGCATATCAATCCGACCGGCTAA
